Addgene plasmid #197891: pAAV-EF1α-Flex/3'USS-ChRWR/Venus(ATG mut)
Purpose: Can be used to generate AAV virus that will express ChRWR/Venus in the presence of Cre and the leakage expression is significantly reduced without Cre
Depositing lab: Kazuto Kobayashi. Depositing organization: Fukushima Medical University. Publication: Highly selective transgene expression through the flip-excision switch system by using a unilateral spacer sequence. Matsushita N, Kato S, Nishizawa K, Sugawara M, Takeuchi K, Miyasaka Y, Mashimo T, Kobayashi K. Cell Rep Methods. 2023 Jan 18;3(2):100393. doi: 10.1016/j.crmeth.2022.100393. eCollection 2023 Feb 27. PubMed 36936079.
Backbone
  Vector backbone: pAAV-MCS
  Total vector size (bp): 7995
  Vector type: AAV
Growth in bacteria
  Bacterial resistance: Ampicillin, 100 μg/mL
  Growth temperature: 37°C
  Growth strain: NEB Stable
  Growth instructions: Stbl3 and DH5alpha are also suitable growth strains.
  Copy number: High Copy
Gene/Insert
  Gene/Insert name: ChRWR/Venus
  Species: Chlamydomonas reinhardtii/Aequorea victoria
  Insert size (bp): 1800
  Mutation: N/A
  Promoter: EF1a
  Cloning method: Gibson Cloning
  Sequencing primers: 5′ atggagtttccccacactga; 3′ cagcgtatccacatagcg
Terms and licenses: Academic/Nonprofit Terms; Industry Terms: Not Available to Industry
How to cite: pAAV-EF1α-Flex/3'USS-ChRWR/Venus(ATG mut) was a gift from Kazuto Kobayashi (Addgene plasmid # 197891 ; http://n2t.net/addgene:197891 ; RRID:Addgene_197891)
