[The description below was written by a language model from this plasmid's Addgene catalogue record and pLannotate feature annotations shown in this document.]
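Description:
pAAV-EF1α-Flex/3'USS-ChRWR/Venus(ATG mut) is an adeno-associated virus transfer plasmid of about 8 kb built on the pAAV-MCS backbone. It is used to package recombinant AAV that expresses a channelrhodopsin–fluorescent protein fusion only in Cre-expressing cells. It replicates in E. coli from a high-copy ColE1/pUC-type origin under ampicillin selection (AmpR), and it also carries an f1 phage origin. AAV2 inverted terminal repeats flank the expression cassette and define the DNA that is packaged into virions.

Between the ITRs, the human EF-1α promoter faces a flip-excision (FLEX) switch. A loxP and a lox2272 site sit upstream of the insert, separated by a short fragment annotated as β-globin intron, and a matching loxP/lox2272 pair in the opposite orientation sits downstream. The ChRWR/Venus coding sequence (Chlamydomonas-derived channelrhodopsin chimera fused to Venus YFP, about 1.8 kb) lies on the antisense strand. It therefore cannot be translated until Cre inverts it through one lox pair and locks the orientation by excision through the other. The feature table annotates only the Venus part; the adjacent unannotated stretch presumably holds the opsin.

The downstream loxP and lox2272 sites are about 750 bp apart, and the interval matches a TurboFP635 fragment. This appears to be the unilateral 3' spacer sequence ("3'USS") in the name. The record states that this design significantly reduces leak expression without Cre. The "ATG mut" label suggests a start-codon alteration, but the record does not say where it lies, and the mutation field reads N/A. A WPRE and the hGH polyadenylation signal follow the switch to enhance and terminate expression. The vector suits cell-type-selective optogenetic stimulation with fluorescent labelling.
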