Features (pLannotate 1.2.2; 21 found; start..end, strand, type, name):
     17..108     -  repeat_region  AAV2 ITR (fragment): inverted terminal repeat of adeno-associated virus serotype 2 inverted
    126..1304    +  promoter       EF-1α promoter: strong constitutive promoter for human elongation factor EF-1α
   1310..1343    +  protein_bind   loxP: Cre-mediated recombination occurs in the 8-bp core sequence (GCATACAT). Cre recombinase
   1344..1393    -  intron         β-globin intron (fragment): internally truncated intron from human β-globin
   1394..1427    +  protein_bind   lox2272: Cre-mediated recombination occurs in the 8-bp core sequence (GGATACTT). lox2272 sites are compatible with each other, but incompatible with loxP or loxN sites (Lee and Saito, 1988). Cre recombinase
   1428..1445    +  misc_feature   MCS (fragment): pUC18/19 multiple cloning site
   1446..2165    -  CDS            Venus: yellow fluorescent protein (YFP) with fast and efficient maturation (Nagai et al., 2002) mammalian codon-optimized
   3286..3319    -  protein_bind   loxP: Cre-mediated recombination occurs in the 8-bp core sequence (GCATACAT). Cre recombinase
   3344..4049    +  CDS            TurboFP635 (fragment): far-red-shifted derivative of red fluorescent protein from Entacmaea quadricolor, also known as Katushka (Shcherbo et al., 2007) mammalian codon-optimized
   4070..4103    -  protein_bind   lox2272: Cre-mediated recombination occurs in the 8-bp core sequence (GGATACTT). lox2272 sites are compatible with each other, but incompatible with loxP or loxN sites (Lee and Saito, 1988). Cre recombinase
   4119..4707    +  misc_feature   WPRE: woodchuck hepatitis virus posttranscriptional regulatory element
   4719..5195    +  polyA_signal   hGH poly(A) signal: human growth hormone polyadenylation signal
   5235..5375    +  repeat_region  AAV2 ITR: inverted terminal repeat of adeno-associated virus serotype 2 inverted
   5380..5431    -  misc_feature   bom (fragment): basis of mobility region from pBR322
   5450..5905    +  rep_origin     f1 ori (sequence partly withheld): f1 bacteriophage origin of replication; arrow indicates direction of (+) strand synthesis
   5906..5955    -  misc_feature   bom (fragment): basis of mobility region from pBR322
   6057..6092    -  CDS            rop (fragment): Rop protein, which maintains plasmids at low copy number; rop
   6187..6291    +  promoter       AmpR promoter: bla
   6292..7152    +  CDS            AmpR: β-lactamase; bla; confers resistance to ampicillin, carbenicillin, and related antibiotics
   7323..7911    +  rep_origin     ori: high-copy-number ColE1/pMB1/pBR322/pUC origin of replication
   7984..17      +  repeat_region  AAV2 ITR (fragment) (across the origin): inverted terminal repeat of adeno-associated virus serotype 2 inverted
>Addgene plasmid #197891 | pAAV-EF1α-Flex/3'USS-ChRWR/Venus(ATG mut) | addgene full sequence | sequence record 387499 | Addgene NGS Result
CTCGCTCACTGAGGCCGCCCGGGCGTCGGGCGACCTTTGGTCGCCCGGCCTCAGTGAGCGAGCGAGCGCG
CAGAGAGGGAGTGGCCAACTCCATCACTAGGGGTTCCTGCGGCCGCACGCCGTGAGGCTCCGGTGCCCGT
CAGTGGGCAGAGCGCACATCGCCCACAGTCCCCGAGAAGTTGGGGGGAGGGGTCGGCAATTGAACCGGTG
CCTAGAGAAGGTGGCGCGGGGTAAACTGGGAAAGTGATGTCGTGTACTGGCTCCGCCTTTTTCCCGAGGG
TGGGGGAGAACCGTATATAAGTGCAGTAGTCGCCGTGAACGTTCTTTTTCGCAACGGGTTTGCCGCCAGA
ACACAGGTAAGTGCCGTGTGTGGTTCCCGCGGGCCTGGCCTCTTTACGGGTTATGGCCCTTGCGTGCCTT
GAATTACTTCCACCTGGCTGCAGTACGTGATTCTTGATCCCGAGCTTCGGGTTGGAAGTGGGTGGGAGAG
TTCGAGGCCTTGCGCTTAAGGAGCCCCTTCGCCTCGTGCTTGAGTTGAGGCCTGGCCTGGGCGCTGGGGC
CGCCGCGTGCGAATCTGGTGGCACCTTCGCGCCTGTCTCGCTGCTTTCGATAAGTCTCTAGCCATTTAAA
ATTTTTGATGACCTGCTGCGACGCTTTTTTTCTGGCAAGATAGTCTTGTAAATGCGGGCCAAGATCTGCA
CACTGGTATTTCGGTTTTTGGGGCCGCGGGCGGCGACGGGGCCCGTGCGTCCCAGCGCACATGTTCGGCG
AGGCGGGGCCTGCGAGCGCGGCCACCGAGAATCGGACGGGGGTAGTCTCAAGCTGGCCGGCCTGCTCTGG
TGCCTGGCCTCGCGCCGCCGTGTATCGCCCCGCCCTGGGCGGCAAGGCTGGCCCGGTCGGCACCAGTTGC
GTGAGCGGAAAGATGGCCGCTTCCCGGCCCTGCTGCAGGGAGCTCAAAATGGAGGACGCGGCGCTCGGGA
GAGCGGGCGGGTGAGTCACCCACACAAAGGAAAAGGGCCTTTCCGTCCTCAGCCGTCGCTTCATGTGACT
CCACGGAGTACCGGGCGCCGTCCAGGCACCTCGATTAGTTCTCGAGCTTTTGGAGTACGTCGTCTTTAGG
TTGGGGGGAGGGGTTTTATGCGATGGAGTTTCCCCACACTGAGTGGGTGGAGACTGAAGTTAGGCCAGCT
TGGCACTTGATGTAATTCTCCTTGGAATTTGCCCTTTTTGAGTTTGGATCTTGGTTCATTCTCAAGCCTC
AGACAGTGGTTCAAAGTTTTTTTCTTCCATTTCAGGTGTCGTGAAATTCATAACTTCGTATAGCATACAT
TATACGAAGTTATGCAGAATGGTAGCTGGATTGTAGCTGCTATTAGCAATATGAAACCTCTTAATAACTT
CGTATAGGATACTTTATACGAAGTTATGGATCCTCTAGAGTCGACTTACTTGTACAGCTCGTCCATGCCG
AGAGTGATCCCGGCGGCGGTCACGAACTCCAGCAGGACCATGTGATCGCGCTTCTCGTTGGGGTCTTTGC
TCAGGGCGGACTGGTAGCTCAGGTAGTGGTTGTCGGGCAGCAGCACGGGGCCGTCGCCGATGGGGGTGTT
CTGCTGGTAGTGGTCGGCGAGCTGCACGCCGCCGTCCTCGATGTTGTGGCGGATCTTGAAGTTGGCCTTG
ATGCCGTTCTTCTGCTTGTCGGCGGTGATATAGACGTTGTGGCTGTTGTAGTTGTACTCCAGCTTGTGCC
CCAGGATGTTGCCGTCCTCCTTGAAGTCGATGCCCTTCAGCTCGATGCGGTTCACCAGGGTGTCGCCCTC
GAACTTCACCTCGGCGCGGGTCTTGTAGTTGCCGTCGTCCTTGAAGAAGATGGTGCGCTCCTGGACGTAG
CCTTCGGGCATGGCGGACTTGAAGAAGTCGTGCTGCTTCATGTGGTCGGGGTAGCGGGCGAAGCACTGCA
GGCCGTAGCCCAGGGTGGTCACGAGGGTGGGCCAGGGCACGGGCAGCTTGCCGGTGGTGCAGATCAGCTT
CAGGGTCAGCTTGCCGTAGGTGGCATCGCCCTCGCCCTCGCCGGACACGCTGAACTTGTGGCCGTTTACG
TCGCCGTCCAGCTCGACCAGGATGGGCACCACCCCGGTGAACAGCTCCTCGCCCTTGCTCACCATGGTGG
CGACCGGTGGATCCTTGCCGGTGCCCTTGTTGACCGCGCCAGCCTCGGCCTCGTCCTCCACCAGCGTCTC
GACCTCAATCTCAGTGCCACCAATGTTCAATTTGGTGGTCTTGCGAATGTCGCCGTGGATGAGGATATGC
TCGTGGATCAGCACGCGCAGGTAGTGGCCGAGCAGACCCCAGCAGTTCTTCGACATCAGGTCAATGATGG
TGTGGCCGACGGTGGAGCCGTACACGCTCAGGACGCCGAAGCCCTCGGGGCCGAGGATGAACAGGATGGG
GAACATACCCCATGATACGAAGAAGAGCCAAGCCATGCCAGTCACCACCTGGCGACACCGGCCCTTCGGC
ACGGTGTGGTACGCCTCAATGTAGACCTTGGCTGCGTTGAAGAATGTGTAGATGCCGTAGCACAGGCCCA
TCAGGAAGAAAATGACACGGACGTATCCCTTGGACAGCGCGGCCGTGGTGCCCCACACGATCGTGCCGAT
ATCTGACACCAGCAGACCCATGGTACGCTTGTTATAGTCGTTCGCCAGACCCGTAAGGTTGCTCAGATGG
ATAAGAATGACAGGGCAGGTCAGCAGCCACTCCGCGTAACGAAGCCACACGGTCTTGTTGCCGTTGGATG
AGTAGATCACCGCAGGTTCGTCAAACTCATGGAAATACTCGATGATGAACTTGATCATCTCGATCGTGGC
CACGTAAATCTCCTCCCAGCCGCAAGTAGACTTCCAGGTCTGGTAGCCGTAGAACATCAGGCAGAGCGCT
GAAAGCGCAAAAGTAATCCACTGCAGAATGTTGGCAGCCAACTTCTCGGCATTTGTTCCGTTGGATTTAA
GCCAAGCCAAGCAGAAGCACTGGCCGTTGTTCGGGATGCAAATAACAGAACCATTGTTCTCAAGAGTGTA
TGAGGTTTGGAAGAGCATGCGCTCGTGGGCACGGTGGAAAACGTAGTCGGGGCCATCCTGAGTCGCGACC
GGCACCGTCGCGTCACTGCCAGTCGAGGCTCCTGCGCTGCCGGCCGCCAGCGCCACTGCCAGCGCTAGGG
CAAGAAGCCATGGCCTCCGCGCCATGGTGGCAAGCTTGCCTCGAGCAGCGCTGCTCGAGAGATCTATAAC
TTCGTATAATGTATGCTATACGAAGTTATCCTAGCGCTACCGGTCGCCACCTAGGTGGGTGAGGATAGCG
TGCTGATCACCGAGAACATGCACATGAAACTGTACATGGAGGGCACCGTGAACGACCACCACTTCAAGTG
CACATCCGAGGGCGAAGGCAAGCCCTACGAGGGCACCCAGACCATGAAGATCAAGGTGGTCGAGGGCGGC
CCTCTCCCCTTCGCCTTCGACATCCTGGCTACCAGCTTCTAGTACGGCAGCAAAACCTTTATCAACCACA
CCCAGGGCATCCCCGACTTCTTTAAGCAGTCCTTCCCTGAGGGCTTCACATGGGAGAGGATCACCACATA
CGAAGACGGGGGCGTGCTGACCGCTACCCAGGACACCAGCCTCCAGAACGGCTGCCTCATCTACAACGTC
AAGATCAACGGGGTGAACTTCCCATCCAACGGCCCTGTGATGCAGAAGAAAACACTCGGCTGGGAGGCCA
GCACCGAGATGCTGTACCCCGCTGACAGCGGCCTGAGAGGCCATAGCCAGATGGCCCTGAAGCTCGTGGG
CGGGGGCTACCTGCACTGCTCCCTCAAGACCACATACAGATCCAAGAAACCCGCTAAGAACCTCAAGATG
CCCGGCTTCTACTTCGTGGACAGGAGACTGGAAAGAATCAAGGAGGCCGACAAAGAGACCTACGTCGAGC
AGCACGAGATGGCTGTGGCCAGGTACTGCGACCTGCCTAGCAAACTGGGGCACAGCTGATGCGGCCGCGA
CGCTAGCGCATAACTTCGTATAAAGTATCCTATACGAAGTTATGCGGCCGCATCGATTAATCAACCTCTG
GATTACAAAATTTGTGAAAGATTGACTGGTATTCTTAACTATGTTGCTCCTTTTACGCTATGTGGATACG
CTGCTTTAATGCCTTTGTATCATGCTATTGCTTCCCGTATGGCTTTCATTTTCTCCTCCTTGTATAAATC
CTGGTTGCTGTCTCTTTATGAGGAGTTGTGGCCCGTTGTCAGGCAACGTGGCGTGGTGTGCACTGTGTTT
GCTGACGCAACCCCCACTGGTTGGGGCATTGCCACCACCTGTCAGCTCCTTTCCGGGACTTTCGCTTTCC
CCCTCCCTATTGCCACGGCGGAACTCATCGCCGCCTGCCTTGCCCGCTGCTGGACAGGGGCTCGGCTGTT
GGGCACTGACAATTCCGTGGTGTTGTCGGGGAAGCTGACGTCCTTTCCATGGCTGCTCGCCTGTGTTGCC
ACCTGGATTCTGCGCGGGACGTCCTTCTGCTACGTCCCTTCGGCCCTCAATCCAGCGGACCTTCCTTCCC
GCGGCCTGCTGCCGGCTCTGCGGCCTCTTCCGCGTCTTCGCCTTCGCCCTCAGACGAGTCGGATCTCCCT
TTGGGCCGCCTCCCCGCATCTGATCTACGGGTGGCATCCCTGTGACCCCTCCCCAGTGCCTCTCCTGGCC
CTGGAAGTTGCCACTCCAGTGCCCACCAGCCTTGTCCTAATAAAATTAAGTTGCATCATTTTGTCTGACT
AGGTGTCCTTCTATAATATTATGGGGTGGAGGGGGGTGGTATGGAGCAAGGGGCAAGTTGGGAAGACAAC
CTGTAGGGCCTGCGGGGTCTATTGGGAACCAAGCTGGAGTGCAGTGGCACAATCTTGGCTCACTGCAATC
TCCGCCTCCTGGGTTCAAGCGATTCTCCTGCCTCAGCCTCCCGAGTTGTTGGGATTCCAGGCATGCATGA
CCAGGCTCAGCTAATTTTTGTTTTTTTGGTAGAGACGGGGTTTCACCATATTGGCCAGGCTGGTCTCCAA
CTCCTAATCTCAGGTGATCTACCCACCTTGGCCTCCCAAATTGCTGGGATTACAGGCGTGAACCACTGCT
CCCTTCCCTGTCCTTCTGATTTTGTAGGTAACCACGTGCGGACCGAGCGGCCGCAGGAACCCCTAGTGAT
GGAGTTGGCCACTCCCTCTCTGCGCGCTCGCTCGCTCACTGAGGCCGGGCGACCAAAGGTCGCCCGACGC
CCGGGCTTTGCCCGGGCGGCCTCAGTGAGCGAGCGAGCGCGCAGCTGCCTGCAGGGGCGCCTGATGCGGT
ATTTTCTCCTTACGCATCTGTGCGGTATTTCACACCGCATA
[95 nt withheld, positions 5432-5526]
T
[46 nt withheld, positions 5528-5573]
C
[141 nt withheld, positions 5575-5715]
CCTTTGACGTTGGAGTCCACGTTCTTT
[37 nt withheld, positions 5743-5779]
ACTCTATCTCGGGCTATTCTTTTGATTTATAAGGGATTTTGCCGATTTCGGTCTATTGGTTAAAAAATGA
GCTGATTTAACAAAAATTTAACGCGAATTTTAACAAAATATTAACGTTTACAATTTTATGGTGCACTCTC
AGTACAATCTGCTCTGATGCCGCATAGTTAAGCCAGCCCCGACACCCGCCAACACCCGCTGACGCGCCCT
GACGGGCTTGTCTGCTCCCGGCATCCGCTTACAGACAAGCTGTGACCGTCTCCGGGAGCTGCATGTGTCA
GAGGTTTTCACCGTCATCACCGAAACGCGCGAGACGAAAGGGCCTCGTGATACGCCTATTTTTATAGGTT
AATGTCATGATAATAATGGTTTCTTAGACGTCAGGTGGCACTTTTCGGGGAAATGTGCGCGGAACCCCTA
TTTGTTTATTTTTCTAAATACATTCAAATATGTATCCGCTCATGAGACAATAACCCTGATAAATGCTTCA
ATAATATTGAAAAAGGAAGAGTATGAGTATTCAACATTTCCGTGTCGCCCTTATTCCCTTTTTTGCGGCA
TTTTGCCTTCCTGTTTTTGCTCACCCAGAAACGCTGGTGAAAGTAAAAGATGCTGAAGATCAGTTGGGTG
CACGAGTGGGTTACATCGAACTGGATCTCAACAGCGGTAAGATCCTTGAGAGTTTTCGCCCCGAAGAACG
TTTTCCAATGATGAGCACTTTTAAAGTTCTGCTATGTGGCGCGGTATTATCCCGTATTGACGCCGGGCAA
GAGCAACTCGGTCGCCGCATACACTATTCTCAGAATGACTTGGTTGAGTACTCACCAGTCACAGAAAAGC
ATCTTACGGATGGCATGACAGTAAGAGAATTATGCAGTGCTGCCATAACCATGAGTGATAACACTGCGGC
CAACTTACTTCTGACAACGATCGGAGGACCGAAGGAGCTAACCGCTTTTTTGCACAACATGGGGGATCAT
GTAACTCGCCTTGATCGTTGGGAACCGGAGCTGAATGAAGCCATACCAAACGACGAGCGTGACACCACGA
TGCCTGTAGCAATGGCAACAACGTTGCGCAAACTATTAACTGGCGAACTACTTACTCTAGCTTCCCGGCA
ACAATTAATAGACTGGATGGAGGCGGATAAAGTTGCAGGACCACTTCTGCGCTCGGCCCTTCCGGCTGGC
TGGTTTATTGCTGATAAATCTGGAGCCGGTGAGCGTGGGTCTCGCGGTATCATTGCAGCACTGGGGCCAG
ATGGTAAGCCCTCCCGTATCGTAGTTATCTACACGACGGGGAGTCAGGCAACTATGGATGAACGAAATAG
ACAGATCGCTGAGATAGGTGCCTCACTGATTAAGCATTGGTAACTGTCAGACCAAGTTTACTCATATATA
CTTTAGATTGATTTAAAACTTCATTTTTAATTTAAAAGGATCTAGGTGAAGATCCTTTTTGATAATCTCA
TGACCAAAATCCCTTAACGTGAGTTTTCGTTCCACTGAGCGTCAGACCCCGTAGAAAAGATCAAAGGATC
TTCTTGAGATCCTTTTTTTCTGCGCGTAATCTGCTGCTTGCAAACAAAAAAACCACCGCTACCAGCGGTG
GTTTGTTTGCCGGATCAAGAGCTACCAACTCTTTTTCCGAAGGTAACTGGCTTCAGCAGAGCGCAGATAC
CAAATACTGTTCTTCTAGTGTAGCCGTAGTTAGGCCACCACTTCAAGAACTCTGTAGCACCGCCTACATA
CCTCGCTCTGCTAATCCTGTTACCAGTGGCTGCTGCCAGTGGCGATAAGTCGTGTCTTACCGGGTTGGAC
TCAAGACGATAGTTACCGGATAAGGCGCAGCGGTCGGGCTGAACGGGGGGTTCGTGCACACAGCCCAGCT
TGGAGCGAACGACCTACACCGAACTGAGATACCTACAGCGTGAGCTATGAGAAAGCGCCACGCTTCCCGA
AGGGAGAAAGGCGGACAGGTATCCGGTAAGCGGCAGGGTCGGAACAGGAGAGCGCACGAGGGAGCTTCCA
GGGGGAAACGCCTGGTATCTTTATAGTCCTGTCGGGTTTCGCCACCTCTGACTTGAGCGTCGATTTTTGT
GATGCTCGTCAGGGGGGCGGAGCCTATGGAAAAACGCCAGCAACGCGGCCTTTTTACGGTTCCTGGCCTT
TTGCTGGCCTTTTGCTCACATGTCCTGCAGGCAGCTGCGCGCTCG
